>Addgene plasmid #148797 | pLNHA-C1-HsHelz_AG | depositor full sequence | sequence record 291245 | Full Sequence
TAGTTATTAATAGTAATCAATTACGGGGTCATTAGTTCATAGCCCATATATGGAGTTCCGCGTTACATAA
CTTACGGTAAATGGCCCGCCTGGCTGACCGCCCAACGACCCCCGCCCATTGACGTCAATAATGACGTATG
TTCCCATAGTAACGCCAATAGGGACTTTCCATTGACGTCAATGGGTGGAGTATTTACGGTAAACTGCCCA
CTTGGCAGTACATCAAGTGTATCATATGCCAAGTACGCCCCCTATTGACGTCAATGACGGTAAATGGCCC
GCCTGGCATTATGCCCAGTACATGACCTTATGGGACTTTCCTACTTGGCAGTACATCTACGTATTAGTCA
TCGCTATTACCATGGTGATGCGGTTTTGGCAGTACATCAATGGGCGTGGATAGCGGTTTGACTCACGGGG
ATTTCCAAGTCTCCACCCCATTGACGTCAATGGGAGTTTGTTTTGGCACCAAAATCAACGGGACTTTCCA
AAATGTCGTAACAACTCCGCCCCATTGACGCAAATGGGCGGTAGGCGTGTACGGTGGGAGGTCTATATAA
GCAGAGCTCTCTGGCTAACTAGAGAACCCACTGCTTACTGGCTTATCGAAATTAATACGACTCACTATAG
GGAGACCCAAGCTCTAGCGCTACCGGTCGCCACCATGGACGCACAAACACGACGACGTGAGCGTCGCGCT
GAGAAACAAGCTCAATGGAAAGCTGCAAACGGTGGATCTCCTCCACATATGGCTTACCCATACGATGTTC
CAGATTACGCTCCTCCATCTCGAGCTCAAGCTTCGAATTCTGCAGTCGACGGTACCGCGGATATGGAAGA
CAGAAGAGCTGAAAAGTCATGTGAACAAGCATGTGAATCACTTAAGAGGCAGGACTATGAAATGGCCCTC
AAGCACTGCACAGAGGCCCTTCTTTCTCTTGGCCAGTACTCCATGGCAGACTTCACAGGGCCTTGTCCAT
TGGAAATAGAACGCATCAAAATCGAGAGTCTTCTCTACAGAATTGCCTCATTTTTGCAACTGAAAAATTA
TGTGCAAGCTGATGAAGATTGTAGACATGTGCTGGGAGAAGGACTGGCCAAGGGAGAAGATGCCTTTCGG
GCAGTGCTTTGCTGCATGCAGCTGAAAGGGAAGCTCCAACCTGTATCCACCATTCTTGCCAAGTCACTCA
CAGGAGAGTCCCTGAATGGGATGGTAACAAAGGATTTGACAAGACTAAAAACACTTCTCTCAGAAACAGA
GACAGCAACTAGTAACGCCCTCTCTGGATATCACGTGGAAGACTTAGATGAGGGGTCTTGTAATGGTTGG
CATTTCCGCCCACCACCTAGGGGAATCACAAGCAGCGAGGAATATACTTTGTGTAAAAGATTTTTAGAAC
AAGGAATCTGTAGGTATGGTGCCCAGTGTACTTCAGCACATTCCCAGGAAGAACTAGCAGAATGGCAGAA
AAGATATGCTTCACGGCTGATAAAATTGAAACAGCAAAATGAGAATAAACAGCTCTCAGGCAGTTACATG
GAAACCTTGATAGAAAAGTGGATGAATTCATTGTCTCCTGAGAAAGTGCTTAGTGAATGTATAGAAGGAG
TAAAGGTAGAGCACAATCCTGACCTGTCAGTTACTGTCAGCACCAAAAAATCCCACCAGACATGGACCTT
TGCTCTCACTTGTAAGCCTGCAAGAATGCTGTATCGTGTAGCATTGCTTTATGATGCTCATCGTCCTCAT
TTTAGTATCATTGCAATATCTGCCGGAGATAGTACTACCCAGGTATCACAAGAAGTCCCAGAAAACTGTC
AAGAATGGATAGGAGGAAAGATGGCCCAAAATGGATTAGATCATTACGTGTATAAAGTCGGGATAGCATT
TAACACAGAAATATTTGGAACTTTTCGCCAAACCATAGTTTTCGACTTTGGATTGGAACCAGTACTCATG
CAAAGAGTAATGATTGATGCAGCTTCTACAGAAGATCTCGAATACCTGATGCATGCAAAACAGCAGCTAG
TAACCACAGCTAAACGTTGGGATTCTTCCTCTAAGACTATTATAGATTTTGAACCTAATGAAACTACTGA
TTTGGAGAAGAGCCTTCTTATCAGATACCAAATTCCCCTCTCTGCTGACCAGCTATTTACTCAGTCCGTT
TTAGACAAATCATTGACCAAGAGCAACTATCAGTCACGGTTACATGACCTTCTTTATATTGAGGAGATAG
CCCAGTATAAAGAAATCAGCAAGTTCAACCTTAAAGTGCAATTGCAGATTCTGGCAAGCTTCATGCTCAC
TGGTGTTTCTGGAGGTGCAAAGTATGCTCAGAATGGACAACTTTTTGGTCGCTTTAAGCTTACTGAAACA
CTTTCTGAAGATACTTTGGCTGGACGACTGGTGATGACCAAAGTCAATGCTGTTTATTTATTACCAGTCC
CTAAACAGAAGTTAGTACAGACCCAGGGAACCAAAGAGAAGGTTTATGAAGCTACTATTGAAGAAAAAAC
AAAGGAATATATATTTTTAAGGCTATCTAGGGAATGCTGTGAAGAACTTAATCTTCGGCCTGACTGTGAC
ACACAGGTTGAACTTCAGTTTCAATTAAATCGATTACCCCTCTGTGAAATGCACTATGCACTAGACAGGA
TCAAGGACAATGGGGTTTTGTTTCCAGACATCAGTATGACTCCCACCATACCATGGAGTCCTAACAGACA
ATGGGATGAACAGTTGGATCCTCGACTAAATGCAAAACAGAAAGAGGCTGTTCTGGCCATTACCACTCCA
CTTGCAATCCAGCTGCCGCCTGTGCTTATCATCGGACCCTATGGGACAGGCAAAACGTTCACTCTAGCTC
AGGCTGTCAAACATATTCTGCAGCAACAGGAGACTAGGATTCTCATTTGCACCCATTCTAATAGTGCTGC
TGATCTCTACATAAAGGATTATTTACATCCATATGTAGAAGCAGGCAATCCCCAGGCAAGACCTCTCAGG
GTATATTTCAGAAATCGCTGGGTAAAGACTGTCCACCCAGTTGTGCATCAGTACTGTTTGATCTCAAGCG
CACATTCCACCTTTCAGATGCCCCAGAAAGAAGATATTCTTAAACATCGAGTGGTGGTTGTTACCTTGAA
TACTTCCCAGTACCTCTGTCAGTTGGACCTTGAACCTGGGTTTTTTACACACATTCTATTAGATGAAGCT
GCCCAGGCCATGGAGTGTGAAACCATTATGCCTCTAGCATTAGCAACTCAAAACACTCGGATTGTCTTGG
CTGGTGATCACATGCAGCTCAGTCCTTTTGTTTACAGCGAGTTTGCCAGGGAGAGAAACCTTCACGTTTC
ATTACTTGACCGACTCTATGAGCATTACCCTGCTGAGTTCCCATGTAGGATTCTCCTGTGTGAGAACTAC
CGCTCCCATGAAGCTATCATCAATTATACCTCTGAGCTTTTCTATGAGGGCAAACTGATGGCCAGTGGGA
AGCAGCCAGCACACAAAGATTTCTACCCACTAACTTTCTTTACAGCACGAGGAGAAGATGTACAAGAAAA
AAATAGCACAGCTTTTTATAATAATGCAGAGGTGTTTGAAGTGGTGGAACGTGTAGAAGAGTTAAGAAGG
AAGTGGCCAGTAGCGTGGGGGAAGTTAGATGATGGCAGTATTGGTGTGGTGACTCCATATGCTGATCAAG
TGTTTAGAATACGTGCTGAACTTCGAAAAAAGAGATTATCTGATGTTAATGTAGAAAGGGTGCTAAATGT
TCAAGGAAAGCAATTCAGAGTTTTGTTTCTTAGCACAGTACGTACAAGACATACTTGTAAACATAAACAG
ACACCAATTAAAAAGAAAGAGCAACTTCTGGAAGATTCCACAGAGGACTTAGATTATGGTTTTTTATCTA
ACTACAAGCTTCTCAATACTGCCATCACAAGAGCACAATCCCTGGTTGCTGTGGTGGGTGATCCCATTGC
TCTGTGCTCTATTGGAAGATGCAGGAAATTTTGGGAACGGTTTATTGCCCTGTGTCATGAAAACAGTAGC
CTACATGGAATCACTTTTGAACAGATCAAAGCCCAGTTAGAGGCTTTAGAACTAAAGAAGACATATGTGT
TGAATCCGCTGGCACCTGAATTTATCCCCCGGGCTCTAAGACTGCAGCATTCAGGAAGTACCAACAAACA
GCAGCAATCACCACCCAAGGGGAAAAGTCTTCATCATACCCAGAATGATCACTTCCAGAATGATGGAATT
GTTCAGCCCAATCCTTCTGTACTTATTGGCAATCCTATTAGAGCATATACTCCTCCACCCCCTCTTGGAC
CTCACCCAAATTTGGGAAAATCTCCAAGCCCTGTTCAAAGAATAGATCCTCACACTGGGACAAGTATTCT
TTATGTACCTGCTGTCTATGGAGGGAATGTAGTTATGTCGGTGCCTTTACCTGTACCATGGACAGGATAC
CAGGGTAGGTTTGCAGTTGATCCTCGAATTATTACACATCAGGCAGCAATGGCCTATAACATGAACCTAT
TACAGACACATGGACGAGGATCTCCTATTCCTTATGGCCTTGGACATCACCCACCTGTCACCATAGGCCA
GCCACAAAATCAGCATCAGGAGAAGGATCAACATGAGCAAAATCGAAATGGTAAAAGTGATACAAATAAT
TCCGGACCTGAAATTAATAAGATTCGAACACCAGAGAAAAAGCCAACAGAACCAAAACAGGTTGATTTGG
AATCAAATCCACAGAACAGAAGTCCTGAATCACGTCCTAGTGTTGTTTATCCCAGTACCAAATTTCCTCG
CAAAGATAATCTCAACCCAAGACACATAAATCTTCCCCTTCCTGCTCCCCACGCACAGTATGCAATCCCT
AATCGCCACTTTCATCCCCTTCCCCAGCTACCAAGACCACCCTTTCCAATTCCACAGCAGCACACCTTGT
TAAATCAGCAGCAGAATAATTTGCCTGAACAACCAAATCAGATACCACCTCAGCCAAATCAGGTAGTCCA
GCAGCAAAGTCAGTTGAATCAGCAGCCTCAGCAGCCACCTCCTCAGCTTTCTCCTGCATATCAGGCGGGA
CCCAACAATGCTTTTTTTAATAGTGCAGTTGCTCATCGGCCACAGTCTCCTCCTGCAGAAGCTGTAATTC
CGGAGCAGCAGCCCCCTCCCATGCTGCAAGAAGGCCACAGTCCTCTGAGAGCCATTGCACAACCCGGCCC
CATTCTTCCTTCACATCTGAATAGCTTCATTGATGAGAACCCCTCGGGATTACCTATAGGGGAGGCTTTA
GATCGTATACATGGGAGTGTCGCTCTGGAAACATTAAGGCAGCAGCAGGCACGGTTCCAGCAGTGGAGCG
AGCATCATGCCTTTCTCAGTCAGGGCAGCGTTCCATACCCACACCATCACCATCCTCACCTCCAGCATCT
TCCTCAGCCGCCCCTGGGATTACATCAGCCGCCAGTGAGGGCAGACTGGAAGCTCACCAGCAGTGCCGAA
GATGAAGTGGAGACCACATACTCAAGGTTTCAAGACTTAATCAGAGAACTGTCTCATCGTGATCAAAGTG
AAACACGGGAACTAGCTGAAATGCCACCACCTCAATCAAGACTTTTGCAATATAGACAAGTACAGAGTAG
AAGCCCACCAGCAGTCCCATCTCCCCCATCCAGTACAGACCACAGTAGCCACTTTTCTAACTTTAATGAT
AACAGCAGAGACATTGAAGTAGCCAGCAACCCAGCATTTCCACAGCGCCTCCCACCCCAGATATTCAACT
CACCTTTCTCGTTGCCATCTGAACACCTTGCCCCTCCTCCCTTGAAATACCTGGCACCTGATGGAGCATG
GACTTTTGCTAACTTGCAACAGAATCACCTAATGGGGCCAGGTTTTCCCTATGGCCTACCTCCATTGCCT
CACAGGCCACCGCAGAACCCTTTTGTACAAATACAGAATCATCAACATGCTATTGGTCAAGAGCCATTTC
ACCCATTGTCATCTCGAACAGTATCTTCTTCTTCGCTCCCTAGCTTAGAAGAGTATGAGCCCAGAGGACC
TGGTCGGCCCTTGTACCAAAGAAGAATCTCATCTAGCTCAGTTCAACCTTGTTCTGAAGAAGTAAGCACT
CCTCAAGACAGTCTGGCTCAGTGTAAAGAGCTTCAGGACCACAGTAACCAATCTTCTTTCAACTTTTCAT
CCCCGGAGTCCTGGGTAAACACCACCTCATCTACTCCTTATCAGAACATTCCGTGCAATGGATCCAGCAG
GACAGCTCAGCCCAGAGAGTTGATAGCGCCACCCAAGACTGTCAAACCCCCTGAGGATCAACTGAAGTCG
GAGAACCTCGAGGTGTCCAGTTCCTTCAACTACAGTGTGCTGCAGCATCTTGGCCAGTTTCCACCCCTTA
TGCCTAACAAGCAGATCGCGGAGTCGGCCAATAGCAGTAGCCCCCAGAGCTCTGCGGGGGGCAAGCCCGC
CATGTCCTATGCCAGCGCTCTGCGGGCCCCTCCAAAGCCCAGGCCCCCTCCTGAGCAGGCCAAGAAGAGT
AGCGACCCTCTGTCTCTCTTCCAGGAACTGAGCCTAGGGAGCTCATCTGGCAGCAATGGCTTTTACTCAT
ATTTTAAATAATCTAGATAACTGATCATAATCAGCCATACCACATTTGTAGAGGTTTTACTTGCTTTAAA
AAACCTCCCACACCTCCCCCTGAACCTGAAACATAAAATGAATGCAATTGTTGTTGTTAACTTGTTTATT
GCAGCTTATAATGGTTACAAATAAAGCAATAGCATCACAAATTTCACAAATAAAGCATTTTTTTCACTGC
ATTCTAGTTGTGGTTTGTCCAAACTCATCAATGTATCTTAACGCGTAAATTGTAAGCGTTAATATTTTGT
TAAAATTCGCGTTAAATTTTTGTTAAATCAGCTCATTTTTTAACCAATAGGCCGAAATCGGCAAAATCCC
TTATAAATCAAAAGAATAGACCGAGATAGGGT
[37 nt withheld, positions 7033-7069]
AAAGAACGTGGACTCCAACGTCAAAGG
[49 nt withheld, positions 7097-7145]
T
[91 nt withheld, positions 7147-7237]
G
[124 nt withheld, positions 7239-7362]
CAGGTGGCACTTTTCGGGGAAATGTGCGCGGAACCCCTATTTGTTTATTTTTCTAAATACATTCAAATAT
GTATCCGCTCATGAGACAATAACCCTGATAAATGCTTCAATAATATTGAAAAAGGAAGAGTCCTGAGGCG
GAAAGAACCAGCTGTGGAATGTGTGTCAGTTAGGGTGTGGAAAGTCCCCAGGCTCCCCAGCAGGCAGAAG
TATGCAAAGCATGCATCTCAATTAGTCAGCAACCAGGTGTGGAAAGTCCCCAGGCTCCCCAGCAGGCAGA
AGTATGCAAAGCATGCATCTCAATTAGTCAGCAACCATAGTCCCGCCCCTAACTCCGCCCATCCCGCCCC
TAACTCCGCCCAGTTCCGCCCATTCTCCGCCCCATGGCTGACTAATTTTTTTTATTTATGCAGAGGCCGA
GGCCGCCTCGGCCTCTGAGCTATTCCAGAAGTAGTGAGGAGGCTTTTTTGGAGGCCTAGGCTTTTGCAAA
GATCGATCAAGAGACAGGATGAGGATCGTTTCGCATGATTGAACAAGATGGATTGCACGCAGGTTCTCCG
GCCGCTTGGGTGGAGAGGCTATTCGGCTATGACTGGGCACAACAGACAATCGGCTGCTCTGATGCCGCCG
TGTTCCGGCTGTCAGCGCAGGGGCGCCCGGTTCTTTTTGTCAAGACCGACCTGTCCGGTGCCCTGAATGA
ACTGCAAGACGAGGCAGCGCGGCTATCGTGGCTGGCCACGACGGGCGTTCCTTGCGCAGCTGTGCTCGAC
GTTGTCACTGAAGCGGGAAGGGACTGGCTGCTATTGGGCGAAGTGCCGGGGCAGGATCTCCTGTCATCTC
ACCTTGCTCCTGCCGAGAAAGTATCCATCATGGCTGATGCAATGCGGCGGCTGCATACGCTTGATCCGGC
TACCTGCCCATTCGACCACCAAGCGAAACATCGCATCGAGCGAGCACGTACTCGGATGGAAGCCGGTCTT
GTCGATCAGGATGATCTGGACGAAGAGCATCAGGGGCTCGCGCCAGCCGAACTGTTCGCCAGGCTCAAGG
CGAGCATGCCCGACGGCGAGGATCTCGTCGTGACCCATGGCGATGCCTGCTTGCCGAATATCATGGTGGA
AAATGGCCGCTTTTCTGGATTCATCGACTGTGGCCGGCTGGGTGTGGCGGACCGCTATCAGGACATAGCG
TTGGCTACCCGTGATATTGCTGAAGAGCTTGGCGGCGAATGGGCTGACCGCTTCCTCGTGCTTTACGGTA
TCGCCGCTCCCGATTCGCAGCGCATCGCCTTCTATCGCCTTCTTGACGAGTTCTTCTGAGCGGGACTCTG
GGGTTCGAAATGACCGACCAAGCGACGCCCAACCTGCCATCACGAGATTTCGATTCCACCGCCGCCTTCT
ATGAAAGGTTGGGCTTCGGAATCGTTTTCCGGGACGCCGGCTGGATGATCCTCCAGCGCGGGGATCTCAT
GCTGGAGTTCTTCGCCCACCCTAGGGGGAGGCTAACTGAAACACGGAAGGAGACAATACCGGAAGGAACC
CGCGCTATGACGGCAATAAAAAGACAGAATAAAACGCACGGTGTTGGGTCGTTTGTTCATAAACGCGGGG
TTCGGTCCCAGGGCTGGCACTCTGTCGATACCCCACCGAGACCCCATTGGGGCCAATACGCCCGCGTTTC
TTCCTTTTCCCCACCCCACCCCCCAAGTTCGGGTGAAGGCCCAGGGCTCGCAGCCAACGTCGGGGCGGCA
GGCCCTGCCATAGCCTCAGGTTACTCATATATACTTTAGATTGATTTAAAACTTCATTTTTAATTTAAAA
GGATCTAGGTGAAGATCCTTTTTGATAATCTCATGACCAAAATCCCTTAACGTGAGTTTTCGTTCCACTG
AGCGTCAGACCCCGTAGAAAAGATCAAAGGATCTTCTTGAGATCCTTTTTTTCTGCGCGTAATCTGCTGC
TTGCAAACAAAAAAACCACCGCTACCAGCGGTGGTTTGTTTGCCGGATCAAGAGCTACCAACTCTTTTTC
CGAAGGTAACTGGCTTCAGCAGAGCGCAGATACCAAATACTGTCCTTCTAGTGTAGCCGTAGTTAGGCCA
CCACTTCAAGAACTCTGTAGCACCGCCTACATACCTCGCTCTGCTAATCCTGTTACCAGTGGCTGCTGCC
AGTGGCGATAAGTCGTGTCTTACCGGGTTGGACTCAAGACGATAGTTACCGGATAAGGCGCAGCGGTCGG
GCTGAACGGGGGGTTCGTGCACACAGCCCAGCTTGGAGCGAACGACCTACACCGAACTGAGATACCTACA
GCGTGAGCTATGAGAAAGCGCCACGCTTCCCGAAGGGAGAAAGGCGGACAGGTATCCGGTAAGCGGCAGG
GTCGGAACAGGAGAGCGCACGAGGGAGCTTCCAGGGGGAAACGCCTGGTATCTTTATAGTCCTGTCGGGT
TTCGCCACCTCTGACTTGAGCGTCGATTTTTGTGATGCTCGTCAGGGGGGCGGAGCCTATGGAAAAACGC
CAGCAACGCGGCCTTTTTACGGTTCCTGGCCTTTTGCTGGCCTTTTGCTCACATGTTCTTTCCTGCGTTA
TCCCCTGATTCTGTGGATAACCGTATTACCGCCATGCAT
Features (pLannotate 1.2.2; 18 found; start..end, strand, type, name):
     61..364     +  enhancer       CMV enhancer: human cytomegalovirus immediate early enhancer
    365..568     +  promoter       CMV promoter: human cytomegalovirus (CMV) immediate early promoter
    564..597     +  LTR            5' LTR (truncated) (fragment): truncated 5' long terminal repeat (LTR) from HIV-1
    613..631     +  promoter       T7 promoter: promoter for bacteriophage T7 RNA polymerase
    665..730     +  CDS            N (fragment): REGN_LAMBD - Experimental evidence at protein level: Swiss-Prot protein existence level 1. Plays a role as a transcriptional antitermination factor that allows the virus to initiate its lytic phase. Activates expression of the delayed viral early genes by modifying host RNA polymerase (RNAP) into a form that is resistant to termination signals. This antitermination function requires the host NusA protein which serves to stabilize the interaction between antitermination protein N and host RNA polymerase. From Escherichia phage lambda (Bacteriophage lambda).
    755..781     +  CDS            3xHA (fragment): three tandem HA epitope tags
    787..830     +  misc_feature   MCS (fragment): multiple cloning site
    833..6658    +  CDS            HELZ: HELZ_HUMAN - Also known as DRHC, KIAA0054. Experimental evidence at protein level: Swiss-Prot protein existence level 1. May act as a helicase that plays a role in RNA metabolism in multiple tissues and organs within the developing embryo. From Homo sapiens (Human).
   6672..6756    +  CDS            large T antigen (fragment): large T antigen from SV40 (simian virus 40)
   6779..6900    +  polyA_signal   SV40 poly(A) signal: SV40 polyadenylation signal
   6934..7362    -  rep_origin     f1 ori (sequence partly withheld): f1 bacteriophage origin of replication; arrow indicates direction of (+) strand synthesis
   7389..7493    +  promoter       AmpR promoter: bla
   7495..7852    +  promoter       SV40 promoter: SV40 enhancer and early promoter
   7887..8681    +  CDS            NeoR/KanR: aminoglycoside phosphotransferase from Tn5; aph(3')-II (or nptII); confers resistance to neomycin, kanamycin, and G418 (Geneticin®)
   8702..8854    +  CDS            ble (fragment): BLE_KLEPN - Experimental evidence at protein level: Swiss-Prot protein existence level 1. Binding protein with a strong affinity to the bleomycin family of antibiotics. Binds to CL990; an antimitotic-antibiotic compound. From Klebsiella pneumoniae.
   8913..8960    +  polyA_signal   HSV TK poly(A) signal: herpes simplex virus thymidine kinase polyadenylation signal (Cole and Stacy, 1985)
   9051..9067    -  polyA_signal   bGH poly(A) signal (fragment): bovine growth hormone polyadenylation signal
   9289..9877    +  rep_origin     ori: high-copy-number ColE1/pMB1/pBR322/pUC origin of replication
