[The description below was written by a language model from this plasmid's Addgene catalogue record and pLannotate feature annotations shown in this document.]
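Description:
pLNHA-C1-HsHelz_AG is a mammalian expression plasmid of about 10 kb that encodes full-length human HELZ, a putative RNA helicase, fused at its N-terminus to a lambda N peptide and an HA epitope. The catalogue lists the backbone as unknown. The feature layout nonetheless resembles a C1-type CMV expression vector: a high-copy ColE1/pUC origin for propagation in E. coli, an f1 origin, and a single NeoR/KanR cassette preceded by both a bacterial (bla) promoter and the SV40 early promoter and followed by an HSV TK polyadenylation signal. This arrangement gives kanamycin selection in bacteria and could in principle support G418 selection in mammalian cells.

The expression unit is driven by the CMV immediate early enhancer and promoter, with a T7 promoter just downstream. The open reading frame begins with a short fragment of the bacteriophage lambda N antitermination protein, followed by an HA tag (annotated as a partial match to 3xHA) and remnants of a multiple cloning site. The HELZ coding sequence, roughly 5.8 kb, comes next; the depositor states that it matches the human reference transcript and protein entries. Transcription ends at an SV40 polyadenylation signal. Several small annotated fragments (HIV-1 LTR, large T antigen, ble, bGH poly(A)) are probably incidental matches to backbone sequence, not functional parts.

The lambda N peptide binds BoxB RNA hairpins, so this type of fusion is generally used to tether a protein to a BoxB-containing reporter mRNA, with the HA tag allowing detection. That use fits the associated study, which reports that HELZ interacts with CCR4-NOT and causes decay of bound mRNAs, although the record itself gives the purpose only as mammalian expression of HELZ. The sequence is depositor-supplied and may be theoretical.
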