Addgene plasmid #148797: pLNHA-C1-HsHelz_AG
Purpose: Mammalian Expression of HsHelz
Depositing lab: Elisa Izaurralde. Depositing organization: Max Planck Institute for Developmental Biology. Publication: HELZ directly interacts with CCR4-NOT and causes decay of bound mRNAs. Hanet A, Rasch F, Weber R, Ruscica V, Fauser M, Raisch T, Kuzuoglu-Ozturk D, Chang CT, Bhandari D, Igreja C, Wohlbold L. Life Sci Alliance. 2019 Sep 30;2(5). pii: 2/5/e201900405. doi: 10.26508/lsa.201900405. Print 2019 Oct. PubMed 31570513.
Backbone
  Vector backbone: Unknown
  Vector type: Mammalian Expression
Growth in bacteria
  Bacterial resistance: Kanamycin, 50 μg/mL
  Growth temperature: 37°C
  Growth strain: DH5alpha
  Copy number: High Copy
Gene/Insert
  Gene/Insert name: HsHelz
  Species: H. sapiens (human)
  Entrez Gene: HELZ (a.k.a. DHRC, DRHC, HUMORF5)
  Cloning method: Unknown
Terms and licenses: Academic/Nonprofit Terms; Industry Terms: Not Available to Industry
Depositor comments: sequence according to the sequence of NCBI:NM_014877.3 or Uniprot.:P42694 Plasmids from this collection were made available to the research community and donated after the lab closed. Please note that the sequence provided by the depositing laboratory may be theoretical/predicted or based on Sanger sequencing results. There may be discrepancies between sequencing results obtained by Addgene and the depositor sequence. If an Addgene verified sequence is not available, please contact before placing your order to request that our lab fully sequence the plasmid.
How to cite: pLNHA-C1-HsHelz_AG was a gift from Elisa Izaurralde (Addgene plasmid # 148797 ; http://n2t.net/addgene:148797 ; RRID:Addgene_148797)
